Addgene plasmid #36451: pNRB150
Depositing lab: Douglas Bishop. Depositing organization: University of Chicago. Publication: Saccharomyces cerevisiae Dmc1 protein promotes renaturation of single-strand DNA (ssDNA) and assimilation of ssDNA into homologous super-coiled duplex DNA. Hong EL, Shinohara A, Bishop DK. J Biol Chem. 2001 Nov 9;276(45):41906-12. Epub 2001 Sep 10. 10.1074/jbc.M105563200 PubMed 11551925.
Backbone
  Vector backbone: pET-11a/pET-3a
  Backbone manufacturer: Novagen
  Total vector size (bp): 6856
  Vector type: Bacterial Expression
Growth in bacteria
  Bacterial resistance: Ampicillin, 100 μg/mL
  Growth temperature: 37°C
  Growth strain: DH5alpha
  Copy number: High Copy
Gene/Insert
  Gene/Insert name: DMC1
  Species: S. cerevisiae (budding yeast)
  Entrez Gene: DMC1 (a.k.a. YER179W, ISC2)
  Promoter: T7
  Tag / fusion protein: 6His (N terminal on insert)
  Cloning method: Restriction Enzyme; 5′ cloning site BamHI (destroyed during cloning); 3′ cloning site NdeI (not destroyed)
  Sequencing primers: 5′ T7
Terms and licenses: Academic/Nonprofit Terms; Industry Terms: Not Available to Industry
Depositor comments: See the attached maps for complete cloning details.
How to cite: pNRB150 was a gift from Douglas Bishop (Addgene plasmid # 36451 ; http://n2t.net/addgene:36451 ; RRID:Addgene_36451)
