[The description below was written by a language model from this plasmid's Addgene catalogue record and pLannotate feature annotations shown in this document.]
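Description:
pNRB150 is a 6,856 bp bacterial expression plasmid built on the Novagen pET-11a/pET-3a backbone for producing the Saccharomyces cerevisiae Dmc1 protein in E. coli. It replicates from a ColE1/pMB1-type origin and retains the pBR322-derived bom site and rop gene. The catalogue lists it as high copy, although Rop normally moderates copy number. Selection is by ampicillin through the bla gene under its own promoter. Several tetracycline-resistance fragments and the tet promoter are annotated, but these are interrupted remnants of the pBR322 ancestry and are not a functional marker.

The expression cassette consists of a T7 promoter followed directly by a lac operator, the strong T7 gene 10 ribosome binding site, the DMC1 open reading frame and a T7 terminator. A plasmid-borne lacI gene with its native promoter supplies repressor, so transcription stays low until IPTG is added in a host that provides T7 RNA polymerase. The record describes an N-terminal 6His tag on the insert. The feature table does not annotate it separately, but a short gap between the ribosome binding site and the annotated DMC1 coding sequence could accommodate it. A small fragment matching T7 gene 10 sequence lies between DMC1 and the terminator and is probably residual vector sequence rather than a fusion partner.

Dmc1 is the meiosis-specific factor required for meiotic recombination and synaptonemal complex formation. The associated publication examined its ability to promote renaturation of single-stranded DNA and its assimilation into homologous supercoiled duplex DNA. The plasmid therefore appears intended for overexpression and affinity purification of tagged Dmc1 for such biochemical assays.
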