Features (pLannotate 1.2.2; 19 found; start..end, strand, type, name):
    104..208     +  promoter       AmpR promoter: bla
    209..1069    +  CDS            AmpR: β-lactamase; bla; confers resistance to ampicillin, carbenicillin, and related antibiotics
   1240..1828    +  rep_origin     ori: high-copy-number ColE1/pMB1/pBR322/pUC origin of replication
   2014..2156    -  misc_feature   bom: basis of mobility region from pBR322
   2258..2449    -  CDS            rop: Rop protein, which maintains plasmids at low copy number; rop
   2466..2846    +  CDS            YPB1_ECOLX: Protein predicted: Swiss-Prot protein existence level 4. From Escherichia coli.
   3088..3712    -  CDS            TcR (fragment): tetracycline efflux protein; tet; confers resistance to tetracycline
   3727..3748    -  protein_bind   CAP binding site: CAP binding activates transcription in the presence of cAMP. E. coli catabolite activator protein
   3761..4843    -  CDS            lacI: lac repressor; lacI; The lac repressor binds to the lac operator to inhibit transcription in E. coli. This inhibition can be relieved by adding lactose or isopropyl-β-D-thiogalactopyranoside (IPTG).
   4844..4921    -  promoter       lacI promoter: lacI
   4929..5208    -  CDS            TcR (fragment): tetracycline efflux protein; tet; confers resistance to tetracycline
   5230..5248    +  promoter       T7 promoter: promoter for bacteriophage T7 RNA polymerase
   5249..5273    +  protein_bind   lac operator: The lac repressor binds to the lac operator to inhibit transcription in E. coli. This inhibition can be relieved by adding lactose or isopropyl-β-D-thiogalactopyranoside (IPTG). lac repressor encoded by lacI
   5288..5310    +  RBS            RBS: efficient ribosome binding site from bacteriophage T7 gene 10 (Olins and Rangwala, 1989)
   5339..6337    +  CDS            DMC1: DMC1_YEAST - Also known as ISC2. Experimental evidence at protein level: Swiss-Prot protein existence level 1. Required for meiotic recombination, synaptonemal complex formation and cell cycle progression. Recruited to meiosis recombination hotspots by MEI5 and SAE3. From Saccharomyces cerevisiae (strain ATCC 204508 / S288c) (Baker's yeast).
   6349..6398    +  CDS            SET1 (fragment): solubility-enhancement tag derived from T7 phage gene 10B
   6406..6453    +  terminator     T7 terminator: transcription terminator for bacteriophage T7 RNA polymerase
   6479..6771    -  CDS            TcR (fragment): tetracycline efflux protein; tet; confers resistance to tetracycline
   6819..6847    -  promoter       tet promoter: E. coli promoter for tetracycline efflux protein gene
>Addgene plasmid #36451 | pNRB150 | depositor full sequence | sequence record 45651 | pNRB150 sequence 6856 bps
TTCTTGAAGACGAAAGGGCCTCGTGATACGCCTATTTTTATAGGTTAATGTCATGATAATAATGGTTTCT
TAGACGTCAGGTGGCACTTTTCGGGGAAATGTGCGCGGAACCCCTATTTGTTTATTTTTCTAAATACATT
CAAATATGTATCCGCTCATGAGACAATAACCCTGATAAATGCTTCAATAATATTGAAAAAGGAAGAGTAT
GAGTATTCAACATTTCCGTGTCGCCCTTATTCCCTTTTTTGCGGCATTTTGCCTTCCTGTTTTTGCTCAC
CCAGAAACGCTGGTGAAAGTAAAAGATGCTGAAGATCAGTTGGGTGCACGAGTGGGTTACATCGAACTGG
ATCTCAACAGCGGTAAGATCCTTGAGAGTTTTCGCCCCGAAGAACGTTTTCCAATGATGAGCACTTTTAA
AGTTCTGCTATGTGGCGCGGTATTATCCCGTGTTGACGCCGGGCAAGAGCAACTCGGTCGCCGCATACAC
TATTCTCAGAATGACTTGGTTGAGTACTCACCAGTCACAGAAAAGCATCTTACGGATGGCATGACAGTAA
GAGAATTATGCAGTGCTGCCATAACCATGAGTGATAACACTGCGGCCAACTTACTTCTGACAACGATCGG
AGGACCGAAGGAGCTAACCGCTTTTTTGCACAACATGGGGGATCATGTAACTCGCCTTGATCGTTGGGAA
CCGGAGCTGAATGAAGCCATACCAAACGACGAGCGTGACACCACGATGCCTGCAGCAATGGCAACAACGT
TGCGCAAACTATTAACTGGCGAACTACTTACTCTAGCTTCCCGGCAACAATTAATAGACTGGATGGAGGC
GGATAAAGTTGCAGGACCACTTCTGCGCTCGGCCCTTCCGGCTGGCTGGTTTATTGCTGATAAATCTGGA
GCCGGTGAGCGTGGGTCTCGCGGTATCATTGCAGCACTGGGGCCAGATGGTAAGCCCTCCCGTATCGTAG
TTATCTACACGACGGGGAGTCAGGCAACTATGGATGAACGAAATAGACAGATCGCTGAGATAGGTGCCTC
ACTGATTAAGCATTGGTAACTGTCAGACCAAGTTTACTCATATATACTTTAGATTGATTTAAAACTTCAT
TTTTAATTTAAAAGGATCTAGGTGAAGATCCTTTTTGATAATCTCATGACCAAAATCCCTTAACGTGAGT
TTTCGTTCCACTGAGCGTCAGACCCCGTAGAAAAGATCAAAGGATCTTCTTGAGATCCTTTTTTTCTGCG
CGTAATCTGCTGCTTGCAAACAAAAAAACCACCGCTACCAGCGGTGGTTTGTTTGCCGGATCAAGAGCTA
CCAACTCTTTTTCCGAAGGTAACTGGCTTCAGCAGAGCGCAGATACCAAATACTGTCCTTCTAGTGTAGC
CGTAGTTAGGCCACCACTTCAAGAACTCTGTAGCACCGCCTACATACCTCGCTCTGCTAATCCTGTTACC
AGTGGCTGCTGCCAGTGGCGATAAGTCGTGTCTTACCGGGTTGGACTCAAGACGATAGTTACCGGATAAG
GCGCAGCGGTCGGGCTGAACGGGGGGTTCGTGCACACAGCCCAGCTTGGAGCGAACGACCTACACCGAAC
TGAGATACCTACAGCGTGAGCTATGAGAAAGCGCCACGCTTCCCGAAGGGAGAAAGGCGGACAGGTATCC
GGTAAGCGGCAGGGTCGGAACAGGAGAGCGCACGAGGGAGCTTCCAGGGGGAAACGCCTGGTATCTTTAT
AGTCCTGTCGGGTTTCGCCACCTCTGACTTGAGCGTCGATTTTTGTGATGCTCGTCAGGGGGGCGGAGCC
TATGGAAAAACGCCAGCAACGCGGCCTTTTTACGGTTCCTGGCCTTTTGCTGGCCTTTTGCTCACATGTT
CTTTCCTGCGTTATCCCCTGATTCTGTGGATAACCGTATTACCGCCTTTGAGTGAGCTGATACCGCTCGC
CGCAGCCGAACGACCGAGCGCAGCGAGTCAGTGAGCGAGGAAGCGGAAGAGCGCCTGATGCGGTATTTTC
TCCTTACGCATCTGTGCGGTATTTCACACCGCATATATGGTGCACTCTCAGTACAATCTGCTCTGATGCC
GCATAGTTAAGCCAGTATACACTCCGCTATCGCTACGTGACTGGGTCATGGCTGCGCCCCGACACCCGCC
AACACCCGCTGACGCGCCCTGACGGGCTTGTCTGCTCCCGGCATCCGCTTACAGACAAGCTGTGACCGTC
TCCGGGAGCTGCATGTGTCAGAGGTTTTCACCGTCATCACCGAAACGCGCGAGGCAGCTGCGGTAAAGCT
CATCAGCGTGGTCGTGAAGCGATTCACAGATGTCTGCCTGTTCATCCGCGTCCAGCTCGTTGAGTTTCTC
CAGAAGCGTTAATGTCTGGCTTCTGATAAAGCGGGCCATGTTAAGGGCGGTTTTTTCCTGTTTGGTCACT
GATGCCTCCGTGTAAGGGGGATTTCTGTTCATGGGGGTAATGATACCGATGAAACGAGAGAGGATGCTCA
CGATACGGGTTACTGATGATGAACATGCCCGGTTACTGGAACGTTGTGAGGGTAAACAACTGGCGGTATG
GATGCGGCGGGACCAGAGAAAAATCACTCAGGGTCAATGCCAGCGCTTCGTTAATACAGATGTAGGTGTT
CCACAGGGTAGCCAGCAGCATCCTGCGATGCAGATCCGGAACATAATGGTGCAGGGCGCTGACTTCCGCG
TTTCCAGACTTTACGAAACACGGAAACCGAAGACCATTCATGTTGTTGCTCAGGTCGCAGACGTTTTGCA
GCAGCAGTCGCTTCACGTTCGCTCGCGTATCGGTGATTCATTCTGCTAACCAGTAAGGCAACCCCGCCAG
CCTAGCCGGGTCCTCAACGACAGGAGCACGATCATGCGCACCCGTGGCCAGGACCCAACGCTGCCCGAGA
TGCGCCGCGTGCGGCTGCTGGAGATGGCGGACGCGATGGATATGTTCTGCCAAGGGTTGGTTTGCGCATT
CACAGTTCTCCGCAAGAATTGATTGGCTCCAATTCTTGGAGTGGTGAATCCGTTAGCGAGGTGCCGCCGG
CTTCCATTCAGGTCGAGGTGGCCCGGCTCCATGCACCGCGACGCAACGCGGGGAGGCAGACAAGGTATAG
GGCGGCGCCTACAATCCATGCCAACCCGTTCCATGTGCTCGCCGAGGCGGCATAAATCGCCGTGACGATC
AGCGGTCCAGTGATCGAAGTTAGGCTGGTAAGAGCCGCGAGCGATCCTTGAAGCTGTCCCTGATGGTCGT
CATCTACCTGCCTGGACAGCATGGCCTGCAACGCGGGCATCCCGATGCCGCCGGAAGCGAGAAGAATCAT
AATGGGGAAGGCCATCCAGCCTCGCGTCGCGAACGCCAGCAAGACGTAGCCCAGCGCGTCGGCCGCCATG
CCGGCGATAATGGCCTGCTTCTCGCCGAAACGTTTGGTGGCGGGACCAGTGACGAAGGCTTGAGCGAGGG
CGTGCAAGATTCCGAATACCGCAAGCGACAGGCCGATCATCGTCGCGCTCCAGCGAAAGCGGTCCTCGCC
GAAAATGACCCAGAGCGCTGCCGGCACCTGTCCTACGAGTTGCATGATAAAGAAGACAGTCATAAGTGCG
GCGACGATAGTCATGCCCCGCGCCCACCGGAAGGAGCTGACTGGGTTGAAGGCTCTCAAGGGCATCGGTC
GAGATCCCGGTGCCTAATGAGTGAGCTAACTTACATTAATTGCGTTGCGCTCACTGCCCGCTTTCCAGTC
GGGAAACCTGTCGTGCCAGCTGCATTAATGAATCGGCCAACGCGCGGGGAGAGGCGGTTTGCGTATTGGG
CGCCAGGGTGGTTTTTCTTTTCACCAGTGAGACGGGCAACAGCTGATTGCCCTTCACCGCCTGGCCCTGA
GAGAGTTGCAGCAAGCGGTCCACGCTGGTTTGCCCCAGCAGGCGAAAATCCTGTTTGATGGTGGTTAACG
GCGGGATATAACATGAGCTGTCTTCGGTATCGTCGTATCCCACTACCGAGATATCCGCACCAACGCGCAG
CCCGGACTCGGTAATGGCGCGCATTGCGCCCAGCGCCATCTGATCGTTGGCAACCAGCATCGCAGTGGGA
ACGATGCCCTCATTCAGCATTTGCATGGTTTGTTGAAAACCGGACATGGCACTCCAGTCGCCTTCCCGTT
CCGCTATCGGCTGAATTTGATTGCGAGTGAGATATTTATGCCAGCCAGCCAGACGCAGACGCGCCGAGAC
AGAACTTAATGGGCCCGCTAACAGCGCGATTTGCTGGTGACCCAATGCGACCAGATGCTCCACGCCCAGT
CGCGTACCGTCTTCATGGGAGAAAATAATACTGTTGATGGGTGTCTGGTCAGAGACATCAAGAAATAACG
CCGGAACATTAGTGCAGGCAGCTTCCACAGCAATGGCATCCTGGTCATCCAGCGGATAGTTAATGATCAG
CCCACTGACGCGTTGCGCGAGAAGATTGTGCACCGCCGCTTTACAGGCTTCGACGCCGCTTCGTTCTACC
ATCGACACCACCACGCTGGCACCCAGTTGATCGGCGCGAGATTTAATCGCCGCGACAATTTGCGACGGCG
CGTGCAGGGCCAGACTGGAGGTGGCAACGCCAATCAGCAACGACTGTTTGCCCGCCAGTTGTTGTGCCAC
GCGGTTGGGAATGTAATTCAGCTCCGCCATCGCCGCTTCCACTTTTTCCCGCGTTTTCGCAGAAACGTGG
CTGGCCTGGTTCACCACGCGGGAAACGGTCTGATAAGAGACACCGGCATACTCTGCGACATCGTATAACG
TTACTGGTTTCACATTCACCACCCTGAATTGACTCTCTTCCGGGCGCTATCATGCCATACCGCGAAAGGT
TTTGCGCCATTCGATGGTGTCCGGGATCTCGACGCTCTCCCTTATGCGACTCCTGCATTAGGAAGCAGCC
CAGTAGTAGGTTGAGGCCGTTGAGCACCGCCGCCGCAAGGAATGGTGCATGCAAGGAGATGGCGCCCAAC
AGTCCCCCGGCCACGGGGCCTGCCACCATACCCACGCCGAAACAAGCGCTCATGAGCCCGAAGTGGCGAG
CCCGATCTTCCCCATCGGTGATGTCGGCGATATAGGCGCCAGCAACCGCACCTGTGGCGCCGGTGATGCC
GGCCACGATGCGTCCGGCGTAGAGGATCGAGATCTCGATCCCGCGAAATTAATACGACTCACTATAGGGG
AATTGTGAGCGGATAACAATTCCCCTCTAGAAATAATTTTGTTTAACTTTAAGAAGGAGATATACATATG
CACCATCATCACCATCATTCTGTTACAGGAACTGAGATCGATAGTGATACAGCAAAAAATATTCTTAGTG
TAGATGAATTACAGAACTATGGTATTAATGCCTCAGATCTTCAAAAATTGAAGTCTGGTGGGATATACAC
AGTCAATACCGTTTTGTCAACAACAAGAAGACATCTATGTAAAATTAAAGGGTTAAGTGAGGTGAAAGTG
GAAAAAATTAAAGAAGCTGCTGGAAAAATCATACAGGTGGGATTTATCCCCGCTACTGTACAATTAGATA
TAAGACAGCGTGTGTACTCCTTATCAACTGGATCTAAGCAACTAGATTCAATCCTAGGTGGTGGAATAAT
GACAATGAGTATCACTGAAGTATTTGGTGAATTTAGGTGTGGTAAGACACAGATGTCTCATACTTTGTGT
GTTACCACGCAGCTTCCGAGGGAAATGGGTGGTGGTGAAGGGAAAGTAGCATATATTGATACAGAAGGCA
CTTTCAGGCCCGAGAGGATTAAGCAAATTGCAGAAGGTTATGAATTGGATCCCGAGTCATGTTTGGCAAA
CGTTTCATATGCTAGAGCCTTGAATAGTGAACATCAAATGGAACTTGTTGAACAATTGGGTGAAGAACTT
AGTTCTGGAGATTATCGCCTTATCGTGGTAGATTCTATAATGGCAAACTTCAGAGTAGACTACTGCGGTA
GAGGTGAACTAAGCGAAAGACAGCAAAAGCTAAATCAACATCTTTTCAAATTGAATAGATTGGCAGAGGA
ATTTAATGTTGCAGTATTTCTGACAAACCAAGTTCAATCAGACCCAGGTGCTTCTGCATTATTTGCCTCG
GCAGATGGTAGGAAACCAATTGGAGGGCACGTTCTGGCACATGCGTCAGCAACAAGGATTTTGTTGAGAA
AAGGGCGTGGTGACGAAAGAGTTGCCAAGTTACAAGATTCCCCAGATATGCCTGAAAAAGAATGTGTCTA
CGTAATTGGTGAAAAAGGTATTACCGATTCAAGTGACTAGCAGATCCGGCTGCTAACAAAGCCCGAAAGG
AAGCTGAGTTGGCTGCTGCCACCGCTGAGCAATAACTAGCATAACCCCTTGGGGCCTCTAAACGGGTCTT
GAGGGGTTTTTTGCTGAAAGGAGGAACTATATCCGGATATCCACAGGACGGGTGTGGTCGCCATGATCGC
GTAGTCGATAGTGGCTCCAAGTAGCGAAGCGAGCAGGACTGGGCGGCGGCCAAAGCGGTCGGACAGTGCT
CCGAGAACGGGTGCGCATAGAAATTGCATCAACGCATATAGCGCTAGCAGCACGCCATAGTGACTGGCGA
TGCTGTCGGAATGGACGATATCCCGCAAGAGGCCCGGCAGTACCGGCATAACCAAGCCTATGCCTACAGC
ATCCAGGGTGACGGTGCCGAGGATGACGATGAGCGCATTGTTAGATTTCATACACGGTGCCTGACTGCGT
TAGCAATTTAACTGTGATAAACTACCGCATTAAAGCTTATCGATGATAAGCTGTCAAACATGAGAA
