>Addgene plasmid #36451 | pNRB150 | addgene partial sequence | sequence record 46498 | pBRrevBam 5'-GGTGATGTCGGCGATATAGG-3'
CGGGGAGCCGGCCACGATGCGTCCGGCGTAGAGGATCGAGATCTCGATCCCGCGAAATTAATACGACTCA
CTATAGGGGAATTGTGAGCGGATAACAATTCCCCTCTAGAAATAATTTTGTTTAACTTTAAGAAGGAGAT
ATACATATGCACCATCATCACCATCATTCTGTTACAGGAACTGAGATCGATAGTGATACAGCAAAAAATA
TTCTTAGTGTAGATGAATTACAGAACTATGGTATTAATGCCTCAGATCTTCAAAAATTGAAGTCTGGTGG
GATATACACAGTCAATACCGTTTTGTCAACAACAAGAAGACATCTATGTAAAATTAAAGGGTTAAGTGAG
GTGAAAGTGGAAAAAATTAAAGAAGCTGCTGGAAAAATCATACAGGTGGGATTTATCCCCGCTACTGTAC
AATTAGATATAAGACAGCGTGTGTACTCCTTATCAACTGGATCTAAGCAACTAGATTCAATCCTAGGTGG
TGGAATAATGACAATGAGTATCACTGAAGTATTTGGTGAATTTAGGTGTGGTAAGACACAGATGTCTCAT
ACTTTGTGTGTTACCACGCAGCTTCCGAGGGAAATGGGTGGTGGTGAAGGGAAAGTAGCATATATTGATA
CAGAAGGCACTTTCAGGCCCGAGAGGATTAAGCAAATTGCAGAAGGTTATGAATTGGATCCCGAGTCATG
TTTGGCAAACGTTTCATATGCTAGAGCCTTGAATAGTGAACATCAAATGGAACTTGTTGAACAATTGGGT
GAAGAACTTAGTTCTGGAGATTATCGCCTTATCGTGGTAGATTCTATAATGGCAAACTTCAGAGTAGACT
ACTGCGGTAGAGGTGAACTAAGCGAAAGACAGCAAAAGCTAAATCAACATCTTTTCAAATTGAATAGATT
GGCAGAGGA
